>Addgene plasmid #119662 | pC0.071 | addgene full sequence | sequence record 237516 | Addgene NGS Result
GTGGCTCTTCAGTGGACGAAAGGGCCTCGTGATACGCCTATTTTTATAGGTTAATGTCATGATAATAATG
GTTTCTTAGACGTCAGGTGGCACTTTTCGGGGAAATGTGCGCGGAACCCCTATTTGTTTATTTTTCTAAA
TACATTCAAATATGTATCCGCTCATGAGACAATAACCCTGATAAATGCTTCAATAATATTGAAAAAGGAA
GAGTATGCGCTCACGCAACTGGTCCAGAACCTTGACCGAACGCAGCGGTGGTAACGGCGCAGTGGCGGTT
TTCATGGCTTGTTATGACTGTTTTTTTTTGGGGTACAGTCTATGCCTCGGGCATCCAAGCAGCAAGCGCG
TTACGCCGTGGGTCGATGTTTGATGTTATGGAGCAGCAACGATGTTACGCAGCAGGGCAGTCGCCCTAAA
ACAAAGTTAAACATCATGAGGGAAGCGGTGATCGCCGAAGTATCGACTCAACTATCAGAGGTAGTTGGCG
TCATCGAGCGCCATCTCGAACCGACGTTGCTGGCCGTACATTTGTACGGCTCCGCAGTGGATGGCGGCCT
GAAGCCACACAGCGATATTGATTTGCTGGTTACGGTGACCGTAAGGCTTGATGAAACAACGCGGCGAGCT
TTGATCAACGACCTTTTGGAAACTTCGGCTTCCCCTGGAGAGAGCGAGATTCTCCGCGCTGTAGAAGTCA
CCATTGTTGTGCACGACGACATCATTCCGTGGCGTTATCCAGCTAAGCGCGAACTGCAATTTGGAGAATG
GCAGCGCAATGACATTCTTGCAGGTATCTTCGAGCCAGCCACGATCGACATTGATCTGGCTATCTTGCTG
ACAAAAGCAAGAGAACATAGCGTTGCCTTGGTAGGTCCAGCGGCGGAGGAACTCTTTGATCCGGTTCCTG
AACAGGATCTATTTGAGGCGCTAAATGAAACCTTAACGCTATGGAACTCGCCGCCCGACTGGGCTGGCGA
TGAGCGAAATGTAGTGCTTACGTTGTCCCGCATTTGGTACAGCGCAGTAACCGGCAAAATCGCGCCGAAG
GATGTCGCTGCCGACTGGGCAATGGAGCGCCTGCCGGCCCAGTATCAGCCCGTCATACTTGAAGCTAGAC
AGGCTTATCTTGGACAAGAAGAAGATCGCTTGGCCTCGCGCGCAGATCAGTTGGAAGAATTTGTCCATTA
CGTAAAAGGCGAGATCACCAAGGTAGTCGGCAAATAACTGTCAGACCAAGTTTACTCATATATACTTTAG
ATTGATTTAAAACTTCATTTTTAATTTAAAAGGATCTAGGTGAAGATCCTTTTTGATAATCTCATGACCA
AAATCCCTTAACGTGAGTTTTCGTTCCACTGAGCGTCAGACCCCGTAGAAAAGATCAAAGGATCTTCTTG
AGATCCTTTTTTTCTGCGCGTAATCTGCTGCTTGCAAACAAAAAAACCACCGCTACCAGCGGTGGTTTGT
TTGCCGGATCAAGAGCTACCAACTCTTTTTCCGAAGGTAACTGGCTTCAGCAGAGCGCAGATACCAAATA
CTGTTCTTCTAGTGTAGCCGTAGTTAGGCCACCACTTCAAGAACTCTGTAGCACCGCCTACATACCTCGC
TCTGCTAATCCTGTTACCAGTGGCTGCTGCCAGTGGCGATAAGTCGTGTCTTACCGGGTTGGACTCAAGA
CGATAGTTACCGGATAAGGCGCAGCGGTCGGGCTGAACGGGGGGTTCGTGCACACAGCCCAGCTTGGAGC
GAACGACCTACACCGAACTGAGATACCTACAGCGTGAGCTATGAGAAAGCGCCACGCTTCCCGAAGGGAG
AAAGGCGGACAGGTATCCGGTAAGCGGCAGGGTCGGAACAGGAGAGCGCACGAGGGAGCTTCCAGGGGGA
AACGCCTGGTATCTTTATAGTCCTGTCGGGTTTCGCCACCTCTGACTTGAGCGTCGATTTTTGTGATGCT
CGTCAGGGGGGCGGAGCCTATGGAAAAACGCCAGCAACGCGGCCTTTTTACGGTTCCTGGCCTTTTGCTG
GCCTTTTGCTCACATGTTCTTTCCTGCGTTATCCCCTGATTCTGTGGATAACCGTATTACCGCCTTTGAG
TGAGCTGATACCGCTCGCCGCAGCCGAACGACCGAGCGCAGCGAGTCAGTGAGCGAGGAAGCGGAAGAGC
GCCCAATACGCAAACCGCCTCTCCCCGCGCGTTGGCCGATTCATTAATCACTCTGTGGTCTCAGCTTAGA
ATAAATTCAACCGCCCGTCAGGGCGGTTGTCATATGGAGCGCTTGAGACCACGAA
Features (pLannotate 1.2.2; 6 found; start..end, strand, type, name):
    110..214     +  promoter       AmpR promoter: bla
    205..285     -  CDS            int (fragment): INT2_ECOLX - Protein inferred from homology: Swiss-Prot protein existence level 3. Putative integrase believed to be involved in the insertion of antibiotic resistance genes into plasmids and transposons. From Escherichia coli.
    373..429     +  CDS            GmR (fragment): gentamycin acetyltransferase; aacC1; confers resistance to gentamycin
    436..1224    +  CDS            aadA: S3AD_ECOLX - Experimental evidence at protein level: Swiss-Prot protein existence level 1. Mediates bacterial resistance to the antibiotics streptomycin and spectinomycin. From Escherichia coli.
   1398..1986    +  rep_origin     ori: high-copy-number ColE1/pMB1/pBR322/pUC origin of replication
   2169..2218    +  CDS            lacI (fragment): lac repressor; lacI; The lac repressor binds to the lac operator to inhibit transcription in E. coli. This inhibition can be relieved by adding lactose or isopropyl-β-D-thiogalactopyranoside (IPTG).
