[The description below was written by a language model from this plasmid's Addgene catalogue record and pLannotate feature annotations shown in this document.]
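Description:
pC0.071 is a Level 0 part plasmid from the CyanoGate modular cloning suite, which extends the plant MoClo Golden Gate syntax to the engineering of cyanobacteria. It is built on the pICH41276 acceptor backbone (2,247 bp without insert) and is classed as a synthetic biology vector. It is maintained in E. coli at high copy number through a ColE1/pUC-type origin of replication. Selection is with spectinomycin, conferred by an aadA aminoglycoside adenylyltransferase gene that lies downstream of an annotated bla (AmpR) promoter.

The payload is a single 42 bp regulatory part, ECK120030798, a transcriptional terminator taken from the E. coli tatABCD operon. It was inserted using the Type IIS enzyme BpiI, and both cloning sites were destroyed in the process, as expected for a Level 0 assembly. In the MoClo scheme, such a stored part is normally released in a later Golden Gate reaction and joined in a fixed order with promoter and coding-sequence modules to form a Level 1 transcription unit, although the record does not describe the flanking sites or overhangs.

The automated feature table covers the full 2,295 nt sequence but does not annotate the terminator itself, which is too short and specialised for the annotation tool to recognise. The short integrase, gentamicin acetyltransferase and lacI fragments it reports are most plausibly remnants, the first two of the integron context from which the aadA cassette derives, rather than functional genes. The plasmid carries no promoter-driven cargo or reporter, and it serves purely as a reusable terminator module for building expression constructs.
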