Addgene plasmid #119662: pC0.071
Purpose: Level 0 part. Terminator from tatABCD operon from E. coli.
Depositing lab: Alistair McCormick. Depositing organization: University of Edinburgh. Publication: CyanoGate: A Modular Cloning Suite for Engineering Cyanobacteria Based on the Plant MoClo Syntax. Vasudevan R, Gale GAR, Schiavon AA, Puzorjov A, Malin J, Gillespie MD, Vavitsas K, Zulkower V, Wang B, Howe CJ, Lea-Smith DJ, McCormick AJ. Plant Physiol. 2019 May;180(1):39-55. doi: 10.1104/pp.18.01401. Epub 2019 Feb 28. PubMed 30819783.
Backbone
  Vector backbone: pICH41276
  Backbone size w/o insert (bp): 2247
  Vector type: Synthetic Biology
Growth in bacteria
  Bacterial resistance: Spectinomycin, 50 μg/mL
  Growth temperature: 37°C
  Growth strain: DH5alpha
  Copy number: High Copy
Gene/Insert
  Gene/Insert name: ECK120030798
  Insert size (bp): 42
  Cloning method: Restriction Enzyme; 5′ cloning site BpiI (destroyed during cloning); 3′ cloning site BpiI (destroyed during cloning)
  Sequencing primers: 5′ ttgagtgagctgataccgct; 3′ GTCTCATGAGCGGATACATATTTGAATG
Terms and licenses: Academic/Nonprofit Terms; Industry Terms: Not Available to Industry
Depositor comments: Please visit https://www.biorxiv.org/content/10.1101/426700v1 for bioRxiv preprint.
How to cite: pC0.071 was a gift from Alistair McCormick (Addgene plasmid # 119662 ; http://n2t.net/addgene:119662 ; RRID:Addgene_119662)
