>Addgene plasmid #119662 | pC0.071 | depositor partial sequence | sequence record 226216 | insert
AGAATAAATTCAACCGCCCGTCAGGGCGGTTGTCATATGGAG
